Addgene plasmid #235798: pME_G_0_1_012_5C3SR
Purpose: 5' Connector 3 Short Reverse in the M1 position used to dictate position for lvl2 assembly
Depositing lab: Tobias Erb. Depositing organization: Max Planck Institute for Terrestrial Microbiology. Publication: A modular high-throughput approach for advancing synthetic biology in the chloroplast of Chlamydomonas. Inckemann RM, Chotel T, Burgis M, Brinkmann CK, Andreas L, Baumann J, Sharma P, Klose M, Barrett J, Ries F, Paczia N, Glatter T, Mackinder LCM, Willmund F, Erb TJ. Nat Plants. 2025 Nov;11(11):2332-2349. doi: 10.1038/s41477-025-02126-2. Epub 2025 Nov 3. PubMed 41184475.
Backbone
  Vector backbone: pME_Cp_UAV_GFP
  Backbone size w/o insert (bp): 2101
  Vector type: Synthetic Biology
Growth in bacteria
  Bacterial resistance: Chloramphenicol, 25 μg/mL
  Growth temperature: 37°C
  Growth strain: DH5alpha
  Copy number: High Copy
Gene/Insert
  Gene/Insert name: 5' Connector 3 Short Reverse
  Species: Synthetic
  Insert size (bp): 19
  Mutation: none
  Cloning method: Restriction Enzyme; 5′ cloning site BsaI (destroyed during cloning); 3′ cloning site BsaI (destroyed during cloning)
  Sequencing primers: 5′ CGTATCACGAGGCAGAATTTC; 3′ CCTGCATAACGCGAAGTAATC
Terms and licenses: Academic/Nonprofit Terms; Industry Terms: Not Available to Industry
Depositor comments: Please visit https://doi.org/10.1101/2024.05.08.593163 for bioRxiv preprint.
How to cite: pME_G_0_1_012_5C3SR was a gift from Tobias Erb (Addgene plasmid # 235798 ; http://n2t.net/addgene:235798 ; RRID:Addgene_235798)
