[The description below was written by a language model from this plasmid's Addgene catalogue record and pLannotate feature annotations shown in this document.]
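Description:
pME_G_0_1_012_5C3SR is a small synthetic-biology part plasmid (about 2.1 kb) from a modular cloning toolkit built for engineering the chloroplast of Chlamydomonas. It is based on the pME_Cp_UAV_GFP acceptor backbone. The backbone name suggests a universal acceptor with a GFP placeholder that the part replaces, though the record does not state this and no GFP feature is annotated in the sequenced plasmid. The plasmid is propagated in E. coli at high copy from a ColE1/pUC-type origin. Selection is with chloramphenicol, through a cat (chloramphenicol acetyltransferase) gene driven by its native cat promoter and followed by the phage lambda t0 terminator.

The payload is a 19 bp synthetic sequence, the "5' Connector 3 Short Reverse", occupying the M1 position of the assembly scheme. It was inserted by BsaI-based cloning, and both BsaI sites were destroyed in the process, as is typical of Golden Gate-style assembly. The connector encodes no protein or regulatory function. According to the record, it dictates the position a unit will take in a subsequent level 2 assembly, where several transcription units or modules are joined in a defined order. The "reverse" designation presumably relates to orientation, but the record does not explain it.

The insert is too short to be annotated in the feature table. The cloning region is flanked by BioBrick prefix and suffix sequences and insulated by transcription terminators (a his operon terminator on one side and a putative bacterial terminator on the other), which limit read-through between the part and the backbone. No promoter, reporter or chloroplast-specific element is present in this plasmid.
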