Features (pLannotate 1.2.2; 8 found; start..end, strand, type, name):
     44..63      +  misc_feature   BioBrick suffix: universal suffix for all parts
     64..121     +  terminator     his operon terminator: This putative transcriptin terminator from the E. coli his operon has a 2-bp deletion introduced during synthesis. Its efficiency has not been determined.
    316..904     -  rep_origin     ori: high-copy-number ColE1/pMB1/pBR322/pUC origin of replication
   1087..1181    -  terminator     lambda t0 terminator: transcription terminator from phage lambda
   1205..1861    -  CDS            cat: CAT_ECOLX - Experimental evidence at protein level: Swiss-Prot protein existence level 1. This enzyme is an effector of chloramphenicol resistance in bacteria. From Escherichia coli. This protein is used as a marker in many commonly used cloning vectors, such as pACYC184.
   1862..1959    -  promoter       cat promoter: promoter of the E. coli cat gene encoding chloramphenicol acetyltransferase
   2045..2088    -  terminator     bacterial terminator: putative bacterial transcription terminator
   2091..2112    +  misc_feature   BioBrick prefix: BioBrick prefix for parts that do not start with "ATG"
>Addgene plasmid #235798 | pME_G_0_1_012_5C3SR | addgene full sequence | sequence record 475793 | Addgene NGS Result
GGTCTCGAACACGTCTCGAAGCGGAGAGAGACCACTCATCGCGACTAGTAGCGGCCGCTGCAGTCCGGCA
AAAAAGGGCAAGGTGTCACCACCCTGCCCTTTTTCTTTAAAACCGAAAAGATTACTTCGCGTTATGCAGG
CTTCCTCGCTCACTGACTCGCTGCGCTCGGTCGTTCGGCTGCGGCGAGCGGTATCAGCTCACTCAAAGGC
GGTAATACGGTTATCCACAGAATCAGGGGATAACGCAGGAAAGAACATGTGAGCAAAAGGCCAGCAAAAG
GCCAGGAACCGTAAAAAGGCCGCGTTGCTGGCGTTTTTCCACAGGCTCCGCCCCCCTGACGAGCATCACA
AAAATCGACGCTCAAGTCAGAGGTGGCGAAACCCGACAGGACTATAAAGATACCAGGCGTTTCCCCCTGG
AAGCTCCCTCGTGCGCTCTCCTGTTCCGACCCTGCCGCTTACCGGATACCTGTCCGCCTTTCTCCCTTCG
GGAAGCGTGGCGCTTTCTCATAGCTCACGCTGTAGGTATCTCAGTTCGGTGTAGGTCGTTCGCTCCAAGC
TGGGCTGTGTGCACGAACCCCCCGTTCAGCCCGACCGCTGCGCCTTATCCGGTAACTATCGTCTTGAGTC
CAACCCGGTAAGACACGACTTATCGCCACTGGCAGCAGCCACTGGTAACAGGATTAGCAGAGCGAGGTAT
GTAGGCGGTGCTACAGAGTTCTTGAAGTGGTGGCCTAACTACGGCTACACTAGAAGAACAGTATTTGGTA
TCTGCGCTCTGCTGAAGCCAGTTACCTTCGGAAAAAGAGTTGGTAGCTCTTGATCCGGCAAACAAACCAC
CGCTGGTAGCGGTGGTTTTTTTGTTTGCAAGCAGCAGATTACGCGCAGAAAAAAAGGATCTCAAGAAGAT
CCTTTGATCTTTTCTACGGGGTCTGACGCTCAGTGGAACGAAAACTCACGTTAAGGGATTTTGGTCATGA
GATTATCAAAAAGGATCTTCACCTAGATCCTTTTAAATTAAAAATGAAGTTTTAAATCAATCTAAAGTAT
ATATGAGTAAACTTGGTCTGACAGCTCGAGGCTTGGATTCTCACCAATAAAAAACGCCCGGCGGCAACCG
AGCGTTCTGAACAAATCCAGATGGAGTTCTGAGGTCATTACTGGATCTATCAACAGGAGTCCAAGCGAGC
TCGATATCAAATTACGCCCCGCCCTGCCACTCGTCGCAGTACTGTTGTAATTCATTAAGCATTCTGCCGA
CATGGAAGCCATCACAAACGGCATGATGAACCTGAATCGCCAGCGGCATCAGCACCTTGTCGCCTTGCGT
ATAATATTTGCCCATGGTGAAAACGGGGGCGAAGAAGTTGTCCATATTGGCCACGTTTAAATCAAAACTG
GTGAAACTCACCCAGGGATTGGCTGATACGAAAAACATATTCTCAATAAACCCTTTAGGGAAATAGGCCA
GGTTTTCACCGTAACACGCCACATCTTGCGAATATATGTGTAGAAACTGCCGGAAATCGTCGTGGTATTC
ACTCCAGAGTGATGAAAACGTTTCAGTTTGCTCATGGAAAACGGTGTAACAAGGGTGAACACTATCCCAT
ATCACCAGCTCACCGTCTTTCATTGCCATACGAAATTCCGGATGAGCATTCATCAGGCGGGCAAGAATGT
GAATAAAGGCCGGATAAAACTTGTGCTTATTTTTCTTTACGGTCTTTAAAAAGGCCGTAATATCCAGCTG
AACGGTCTGGTTATAGGTACATTGAGCAACTGACTGAAATGCCTCAAAATGTTCTTTACGATGCCATTGG
GATATATCAACGGTGGTATATCCAGTGATTTTTTTCTCCATTTTAGCTTCCTTAGCTCCTGAAAATCTCG
ATAACTCAAAAAATACGCCCGGTAGTGATCTTATTTCATTATGGTGAAAGTTGGAACCTCTTACGTGCCC
GATCAACTCGAGTGCCACCTGACGTCTAAGAAACCATTATTATCATGACATTAACCTATAAAAATAGGCG
TATCACGAGGCAGAATTTCAGATAAAAAAAATCCTTAGCTTTCGCTAAGGATGATTTCTGGAATTCGCGG
CCGCTTCTAGAGCGATGAGT
